>Addgene plasmid #35570 | Tagged-IRES | depositor full sequence | sequence record 43905 | Tagged-IRES sequence 5843 bps
AGATCGATCTGCGCAGCACCATGGCCTGAAATAACCTCTGAAAGAGGAACTTGGTTAGGTACCTTCTGAG
GCGGAAAGAACCAGCTGTGGAATGTGTGTCAGTTAGGGTGTGGAAAGTCCCCAGGCTCCCCAGCAGGCAG
AAGTATGCAAAGCATGCATCTCAATTAGTCAGCAACCAGGTGTGGAAAGTCCCCAGGCTCCCCAGCAGGC
AGAAGTATGCAAAGCATGCATCTCAATTAGTCAGCAACCATAGTCCCGCCCCTAACTCCGCCCATCCCGC
CCCTAACTCCGCCCAGTTCCGCCCATTCTCCGCCCCATGGCTGACTAATTTTTTTTATTTATGCAGAGGC
CGAGGCCGCCTCGGCCTCTGAGCTATTCCAGAAGTAGTGAGGAGGCTTTTTTGGAGGCCTAGGCTTTTGC
AAAAAGCTTGATTCTTCTGACACAACAGTCTCGAACTTAAGCTGCAGAAGTTGGTCGTGAGGCACTGGGC
AGGTAAGTATCAAGGTTACAAGACAGGTTTAAGGAGACCAATAGAAACTGGGCTTGTCGAGACAGAGAAG
ACTCTTGCGTTTCTGATAGGCACCTATTGGTCTTACTGACATCCACTTTGCCTTTCTCTCCACAGGTGTC
CACTCCCAGTTCAATTACAGCTCTTAAGGCTAGAGTACTTAATACGACTCACTATAGGCTAGAATTCGGT
ACCCCGGGTTCGAAATCGATAAGCTTGGATCTAGCGCGCGGGAGGAGGAGAAGCAGTGGGGAGGCGCAGC
CGCTCACCTGCGGGGCAGGGCGCGGAGGAGGGACCCGGGCTGCGCGCTCTCGGGCCGAGGAACCAGGACG
CGCCCGGAGCCTCGCACGCGGCCAAGCTCGGGGCGTCCCCTCCCCTCGGCCGGGCGAACTCAAGGGGCGC
AGCTCTTTGCTTTGACAGAGCTGGCCGGCGGAGGCGTGCAGAGCGGCGAGCCGGCGAGCCAGGCTGAGAA
ACTCGAGCCGGGAACAAAGAGGGGTCGGACTGAGTGTGTGTGTCGGCTCGAGCTCCGGGCAGAGGCATTT
GGGCCCGAGGCCCCCGCTGTGACTCCCCGAGACTCCGCAGTGCCCTCCACTGCGGAGTCCCCGCGCTTGC
CGGCAAAAACTTTATTCTTGGCAAACTTCTCTTTCTCTTCCCCTCCTCCTCGGCCCCCATCTTCTGCTCC
TCCTCCTTCTCTAGCAGATTAAATGAGCCTCGAGAAGAAAAACCGAAGCGAAAGGGAAGAAAATAAGAAG
ATCTAAAACGGACATCTCCAGCGTGGGTGGCTCCTTTTTCTTTTTCTTTTTTTCCCACCCTTCAGGAAGT
GGACGTTTCGTTATCTTCTGATCCTTGCACCTTCTTTTGGGGCAAACGGGGCCCTTCTGCCCAGATCCCC
TCTCTTTTCTCGGAAAACAAACTACTAAGTCGGCATCCGGGGTAACTACAGTGGAGAGGGTTTCCGCGGA
GACGCGCCGCCGGACCCTCCTCTGCACTTTGGGGAGGCGTGCTCCCTCCAGAACCGGCGTTCTCCGCGCG
CAAATCCCGGCGACGCGGGGTCGCGGGGTGGCCGCCGGGGCAGCCTCGTCTAGCGCGCGCCGCGCAGACG
CCCCCGGAGTCGCCAGCTACCGCAGCCCTCGCCGCCCAGTGCCCTTCGGCCTCGGGGGCGGGCGCCTGCG
TCGGTCTCCGCGAAGCGGGAAAGCGCGGCGGCCGCCGGGATTCGGGCGCCGCGGCAGCTGCTCCGGCTGC
CGGCCGGCGGCCCCGCGCTCGCCCGCCCCGCTTCCGCCCGCTGTCCTGCTGCACGAACCCTTCCAACTCT
CCTTTCCTCCCCCACCCTTGAGTTACCCCTCTGTCTTTCCTGCTGTTGCGCGGGTGCTCCCACAGCGGAG
CGGAGATTACAGAGCCGCCGGGATGCCCCTGGATCCATGGAAGACGCCAAAAACATAAAGAAAGGCCCGG
CGCCATTCTATCCGCTGGAAGATGGAACCGCTGGAGAGCAACTGCATAAGGCTATGAAGAGATACGCCCT
GGTTCCTGGAACAATTGCTTTTACAGATGCACATATCGAGGTGGACATCACTTACGCTGAGTACTTCGAA
ATGTCCGTTCGGTTGGCAGAAGCTATGAAACGATATGGGCTGAATACAAATCACAGAATCGTCGTATGCA
GTGAAAACTCTCTTCAATTCTTTATGCCGGTGTTGGGCGCGTTATTTATCGGAGTTGCAGTTGCGCCCGC
GAACGACATTTATAATGAACGTGAATTGCTCAACAGTATGGGCATTTCGCAGCCTACCGTGGTGTTCGTT
TCCAAAAAGGGGTTGCAAAAAATTTTGAACGTGCAAAAAAAGCTCCCAATCATCCAAAAAATTATTATCA
TGGATTCTAAAACGGATTACCAGGGATTTCAGTCGATGTACACGTTCGTCACATCTCATCTACCTCCCGG
TTTTAATGAATACGATTTTGTGCCAGAGTCCTTCGATAGGGACAAGACAATTGCACTGATCATGAACTCC
TCTGGATCTACTGGTCTGCCTAAAGGTGTCGCTCTGCCTCATAGAACTGCCTGCGTGAGATTCTCGCATG
CCAGAGATCCTATTTTTGGCAATCAAATCATTCCGGATACTGCGATTTTAAGTGTTGTTCCATTCCATCA
CGGTTTTGGAATGTTTACTACACTCGGATATTTGATATGTGGATTTCGAGTCGTCTTAATGTATAGATTT
GAAGAAGAGCTGTTTCTGAGGAGCCTTCAGGATTACAAGATTCAAAGTGCGCTGCTGGTGCCAACCCTAT
TCTCCTTCTTCGCCAAAAGCACTCTGATTGACAAATACGATTTATCTAATTTACACGAAATTGCTTCTGG
TGGCGCTCCCCTCTCTAAGGAAGTCGGGGAAGCGGTTGCCAAGAGGTTCCATCTGCCAGGTATCAGGCAA
GGATATGGGCTCACTGAGACTACATCAGCTATTCTGATTACACCCGAGGGGGATGATAAACCGGGCGCGG
TCGGTAAAGTTGTTCCATTTTTTGAAGCGAAGGTTGTGGATCTGGATACCGGGAAAACGCTGGGCGTTAA
TCAAAGAGGCGAACTGTGTGTGAGAGGTCCTATGATTATGTCCGGTTATGTAAACAATCCGGAAGCGACC
AACGCCTTGATTGACAAGGATGGATGGCTACATTCTGGAGACATAGCTTACTGGGACGAAGACGAACACT
TCTTCATCGTTGACCGCCTGAAGTCTCTGATTAAGTACAAAGGCTATCAGGTGGCTCCCGCTGAATTGGA
ATCCATCTTGCTCCAACACCCCAACATCTTCGACGCAGGTGTCGCAGGTCTTCCCGACGATGACGCCGGT
GAACTTCCCGCCGCCGTTGTTGTTTTGGAGCACGGAAAGACGATGACGGAAAAAGAGATCGTGGATTACG
TCGCCAGTCAAGTAACAACCGCGAAAAAGTTGCGCGGAGGAGTTGTGTTTGTGGACGAAGTACCGAAAGG
TCTTACCGGAAAACTCGACGCAAGAAAAATCAGAGAGATCCTCATAAAGGCCAAGAAGGGCGGAAAGATC
GCCGTGTAATTCTAGATCATCGAAACATGAGGATCACCCATATCTGCAGTCGACATCGAAACATGAGGAT
CACCCATGTCTGCAGTCGACATCGAAACATGAGGATCACCCATGTCTGCAGTCGACATCGAAACATGAGG
ATCACCCATGTCTGCAGTCGACATCGAAATCGATAAGCTTCAGATCAGATCCTAGAGCGGCCGCTTCGAG
CAGACATGATAAGATACATTGATGAGTTTGGACAAACCACAACTAGAATGCAGTGAAAAAAATGCTTTAT
TTGTGAAATTTGTGATGCTATTGCTTTATTTGTAACCATTATAAGCTGCAATAAACAAGTTAACAACAAC
AATTGCATTCATTTTATGTTTCAGGTTCAGGGGGAGGTGTGGGAGGTTTTTTAAAGCAAGTAAAACCTCT
ACAAATGTGGTAAAATCGATAAGTTTAAACAGATCCAGGTGGCACTTTTCGGGGAAATGTGCGCGGAACC
CCTATTTGTTTATTTTTCTAAATACATTCAAATATGTATCCGCTCATGAGACAATAACCCTGATAAATGC
TTCAATAATATTGAAAAAGGAAGAGTATGAGTATTCAACATTTCCGTGTCGCCCTTATTCCCTTTTTTGC
GGCATTTTGCCTTCCTGTTTTTGCTCACCCAGAAACGCTGGTGAAAGTAAAAGATGCTGAAGATCAGTTG
GGTGCACGAGTGGGTTACATCGAACTGGATCTCAACAGCGGTAAGATCCTTGAGAGTTTTCGCCCCGAAG
AACGTTTTCCAATGATGAGCACTTTTAAAGTTCTGCTATGTGGCGCGGTATTATCCCGTATTGACGCCGG
GCAAGAGCAACTCGGTCGCCGCATACACTATTCTCAGAATGACTTGGTTGAGTACTCACCAGTCACAGAA
AAGCATCTTACGGATGGCATGACAGTAAGAGAATTATGCAGTGCTGCCATAACCATGAGTGATAACACTG
CGGCCAACTTACTTCTGACAACGATCGGAGGACCGAAGGAGCTAACCGCTTTTTTGCACAACATGGGGGA
TCATGTAACTCGCCTTGATCGTTGGGAACCGGAGCTGAATGAAGCCATACCAAACGACGAGCGTGACACC
ACGATGCCTGTAGCAATGGCAACAACGTTGCGCAAACTATTAACTGGCGAACTACTTACTCTAGCTTCCC
GGCAACAATTAATAGACTGGATGGAGGCGGATAAAGTTGCAGGACCACTTCTGCGCTCGGCCCTTCCGGC
TGGCTGGTTTATTGCTGATAAATCTGGAGCCGGTGAGCGTGGGTCTCGCGGTATCATTGCAGCACTGGGG
CCAGATGGTAAGCCCTCCCGTATCGTAGTTATCTACACGACGGGGAGTCAGGCAACTATGGATGAACGAA
ATAGACAGATCGCTGAGATAGGTGCCTCACTGATTAAGCATTGGTAACTGTCAGACCAAGTTTACTCATA
TATACTTTAGATTGATTTAAAACTTCATTTTTAATTTAAAAGGATCTAGGTGAAGATCCTTTTTGATAAT
CTCATGACCAAAATCCCTTAACGTGAGTTTTCGTTCCACTGAGCGTCAGACCCCGTAGAAAAGATCAAAG
GATCTTCTTGAGATCCTTTTTTTCTGCGCGTAATCTGCTGCTTGCAAACAAAAAAACCACCGCTACCAGC
GGTGGTTTGTTTGCCGGATCAAGAGCTACCAACTCTTTTTCCGAAGGTAACTGGCTTCAGCAGAGCGCAG
ATACCAAATACTGTCCTTCTAGTGTAGCCGTAGTTAGGCCACCACTTCAAGAACTCTGTAGCACCGCCTA
CATACCTCGCTCTGCTAATCCTGTTACCAGTGGCTGCTGCCAGTGGCGATAAGTCGTGTCTTACCGGGTT
GGACTCAAGACGATAGTTACCGGATAAGGCGCAGCGGTCGGGCTGAACGGGGGGTTCGTGCACACAGCCC
AGCTTGGAGCGAACGACCTACACCGAACTGAGATACCTACAGCGTGAGCTATGAGAAAGCGCCACGCTTC
CCGAAGGGAGAAAGGCGGACAGGTATCCGGTAAGCGGCAGGGTCGGAACAGGAGAGCGCACGAGGGAGCT
TCCAGGGGGAAACGCCTGGTATCTTTATAGTCCTGTCGGGTTTCGCCACCTCTGACTTGAGCGTCGATTT
TTGTGATGCTCGTCAGGGGGGCGGAGCCTATGGAAAAACGCCAGCAACGCGGCCTTTTTACGGTTCCTGG
CCTTTTGCTGGCCTTTTGCTCACATGGCTCGAC
Features (pLannotate 1.2.2; 13 found; start..end, strand, type, name):
     66..423     +  promoter       SV40 promoter: SV40 enhancer and early promoter
    493..625     +  intron         chimeric intron: chimera between introns from human β-globin and immunoglobulin heavy chain genes
    670..688     +  promoter       T7 promoter: promoter for bacteriophage T7 RNA polymerase
   1927..3579    +  CDS            luciferase: firefly luciferase; luc+; enhanced luc+ version of the luciferase gene
   3595..3611    +  misc_RNA       MS2 stem loop (fragment): stem loop that binds the bacteriophage MS2 coat protein
   3631..3649    +  misc_RNA       MS2 stem loop: stem loop that binds the bacteriophage MS2 coat protein
   3667..3685    +  misc_RNA       MS2 stem loop: stem loop that binds the bacteriophage MS2 coat protein
   3703..3721    +  misc_RNA       MS2 stem loop: stem loop that binds the bacteriophage MS2 coat protein
   3790..3911    -  polyA_signal   SV40 poly(A) signal: SV40 polyadenylation signal
   3934..4002    -  CDS            large T antigen (fragment): large T antigen from SV40 (simian virus 40)
   4052..4156    +  promoter       AmpR promoter: bla
   4157..5017    +  CDS            AmpR: β-lactamase; bla; confers resistance to ampicillin, carbenicillin, and related antibiotics
   5188..5776    +  rep_origin     ori: high-copy-number ColE1/pMB1/pBR322/pUC origin of replication
