[The description below was written by a language model from this plasmid's Addgene catalogue record and pLannotate feature annotations shown in this document.]
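Description:
Tagged-IRES is a mammalian expression and luciferase reporter plasmid built on the pRSTF backbone, originally a dicistronic Renilla/firefly luciferase vector from which the Renilla luciferase open reading frame has been removed. It is propagated in E. coli as a high-copy plasmid through a ColE1/pUC-type origin and selected with ampicillin via the β-lactamase (AmpR) gene and its own promoter. The full depositor sequence is 5,843 nt, consistent with the stated 4,660 bp backbone plus the 1,183 bp insert.

The transcription unit is driven by the SV40 enhancer and early promoter, followed by a chimeric β-globin/immunoglobulin heavy chain intron that promotes efficient processing of the transcript, and a T7 promoter that can serve for in vitro transcription or as a sequencing primer site. The insert, the human LEF1 (lymphoid enhancer factor 1) 5′ untranslated region, which contains the LEF1 IRES, is not annotated in the feature table. It presumably occupies the unannotated interval between the T7 promoter and the firefly luciferase (luc+) coding sequence, so that luciferase output reports translation directed by this leader. Immediately downstream of luciferase lie four MS2 stem loops (three detected in full and one as a fragment), which bind the bacteriophage MS2 coat protein and act as an affinity tag on the RNA. An SV40 poly(A) signal region, annotated in reverse orientation with an adjoining large T antigen fragment, follows.

According to the associated publication title, the construct was used for quantitative proteomic profiling of RNA–protein complexes assembled in vivo. The MS2 tag would allow the LEF1 IRES-containing mRNA and its bound proteins to be captured from transfected cells.
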