Addgene plasmid #35570: Tagged-IRES
Depositing lab: Marian Waterman. Depositing organization: University of California, Irvine. Publication: Quantitative profiling of in vivo-assembled RNA-protein complexes using a novel integrated proteomic approach. Tsai BP, Wang X, Huang L, Waterman ML. Mol Cell Proteomics. 2011 Apr;10(4):M110.007385. Epub 2011 Feb 1. 10.1074/mcp.M110.007385 PubMed 21285413.
Backbone
  Vector backbone: pRSTF
  Backbone manufacturer: Jang et al. 2004
  Backbone size w/o insert (bp): 4660
  Modifications to backbone: Renilla Luciferase open reading frame removed. 4 Ms2 stem loop sequences cloned downstream of Firefly Luciferase.
  Vector type: Mammalian Expression, Luciferase
Growth in bacteria
  Bacterial resistance: Ampicillin, 100 μg/mL
  Growth temperature: 37°C
  Growth strain: DH5alpha
  Copy number: High Copy
Gene/Insert
  Gene/Insert name: Lymphoid Enhancer Factor 1 5'UTR (alt name: LEF1 IRES)
  Species: H. sapiens (human)
  Insert size (bp): 1183
  Entrez Gene: LEF1 (a.k.a. LEF-1, TCF10, TCF1ALPHA, TCF7L3)
  Promoter: SV40
  Tag / fusion protein: Firefly Luciferase (C terminal on insert); MS2 Stem Loop (C terminal on backbone)
  Cloning method: Restriction Enzyme; 5′ cloning site Afe1 (destroyed during cloning); 3′ cloning site Afe1 (destroyed during cloning)
  Sequencing primers: 5′ T7; 3′ LucNrev
Terms and licenses: Academic/Nonprofit Terms; Industry Terms: Not Available to Industry
How to cite: Tagged-IRES was a gift from Marian Waterman (Addgene plasmid # 35570 ; http://n2t.net/addgene:35570 ; RRID:Addgene_35570)
