>Addgene plasmid #35570 | Tagged-IRES | addgene partial sequence | sequence record 45049 | EBV-rev 5'-GTGGTTTGTCCAAACTCATC-3'
GAGCGGCCGCTCTAGGATCTGATCTGAAGCTTATCGATTTCGATGTCGACTGCAGACATGGGTGATCCTC
ATGTTTCGATGTCGACTGCAGACATGGGTGATCCTCATGTTTCGATGTCGACTGCAGACATGGGTGATCC
TCATGTTTCGATGTCGACTGCAGATATGGGTGATCCTCATGTTTCGATGATCTAGAATTACACGGCGATC
TTTCCGCCCTTCTTGGCCTTTATGAGGATCTCTCTGATTTTTCTTGCGTCGAGTTTTCCGGTAAGACCTT
TCGGTACTTCGTCCACAAACACAACTCCTCCGCGCAACTTTTTCGCGGTTGTTACTTGACTGGCGACGTA
ATCCACGATCTCTTTTTCCGTCATCGTCTTTCCGTGCTCCAAAACAACAACGGCGGCGGGAAGTTCACCG
GCGTCATCGTCGGGAAGACCTGCGACACCTGCGTCGAAGATGTTGGGGTGTTGGAGCAAGATGGATTCCA
ATTCAGCGGGAGCCACCTGATAGCCTTTGTACTTAATCAGAGACTTCAGGCGGTCAACGATGAAGAAGTG
TTCGTCTTCGTCCCAGTAAGCTATGTCTCCAGAATGTAGCCATCCATCCTTGTCAATCAAGGCGTTGGTC
GCTTCCGGATTGTTTACATAACCGGACATAATCATAGGACCTCTCACACACAGTTCGCCTCTTTGATTAA
CGCCCAGCGTTTTCCCGGTATCCAGATCCACAACCTTCGCTTCAAAAAATGGAACAACTTTACCGACCGC
GCCCGGTTTATCATCCCCCTCGGGTGTAATCAGAATAGCTGATGTAGTCTCAGTGAGCCCATATCCTTGC
CTGATACCTGGCAGATGGAACCTCTTGGCAACCGCTTCCCCGACTTCCT
