>Addgene plasmid #35570 | Tagged-IRES | addgene partial sequence | sequence record 45050 | LucNrev 5'-CCTTATGCAGTTGCTCTCC-3'
TGGCGCCGGGCCTTTCTTTATGTTTTTGGCGTCTTCCATGGATCCAGCGGGCATCCCGGCGGCTCTGTAA
TCTCCGCTCCGCTGTGGGAGCACCCGCGCAACAGCAGGAAAGACAGAGGGGTAACTCAAGGGTGGGGGAG
GAAAGGAGAGTTGGAAGGGTTCGTGCAGCAGGACAGCGGGCGGAAGCGGGGCGGGCGAGCGCGGGGCCGC
CGGCCGGCAGCCGGAGCAGCTGCCGCGGCGCCCGAATCCCGGCGGCCGCCGCGCTTTCCCGCTTCGCGGA
GACCGACGCAGGCGCCCGCCCCCGAGGCCGAAGGGCACTGGGCGGCGAGGGCTGCGGTAGCTGGCGACTC
CGGGGGCGTCTGCGCGGCGCGCGCTAGACGAGGCTGCCCCGGCGGCCACCCCGCGACCCCGCGTCGCCGG
GATTTGCGCGCGGAGAACGCCGGTTCTGGAGGGAGCACGCCTCCCCAAAGTGCAGAGGAGGGTCCGGCGG
CGCGTCTCCGCGGAAACCCTCTCCACTGTAGTTACCCCGGATGCCGACTTAGTAGTTTGTTTTC
